Addgene plasmid #13824: HDAC7 Flag
Purpose: Mammalian expression of human histone deacetylase 7 with flag tag
Depositing lab: Eric Verdin. Depositing organization: J. David Gladstone Institutes. Publication: A new family of human histone deacetylases related to Saccharomyces cerevisiae HDA1p. Fischle W, Emiliani S, Hendzel MJ, Nagase T, Nomura N, Voelter W, Verdin E. J Biol Chem. 1999 Apr 23. 274(17):11713-20. 10.1074/jbc.274.17.11713 PubMed 10206986.
Backbone
  Vector backbone: pcDNA3.1 +
  Backbone manufacturer: Invitrogen
  Backbone size w/o insert (bp): 5500
  Vector type: Mammalian Expression
  Selectable markers: Neomycin (select with G418)
Growth in bacteria
  Bacterial resistance: Ampicillin, 100 μg/mL
  Growth temperature: 37°C
  Growth strain: DH5alpha
  Copy number: High Copy
Gene/Insert
  Gene/Insert name: HDAC7 (alt name: HDAC7A)
  Species: H. sapiens (human)
  Insert size (bp): 2739
  GenBank ID: NM_016596
  Entrez Gene: HDAC7 (a.k.a. HD7, HD7A, HDAC7A)
  Tag / fusion protein: flag (C terminal on backbone)
  Cloning method: Restriction Enzyme; 5′ cloning site EcoRI (not destroyed); 3′ cloning site EcoRI (not destroyed)
  Sequencing primers: 5′ T7; 3′ BGH Reverse
Terms and licenses: Academic/Nonprofit Terms; Industry Terms: Not Available to Industry
Depositor comments: cloned into a version of pcDNA3.1 that has been modified to include a C-terminal Flag tag (see author's map for details).
How to cite: HDAC7 Flag was a gift from Eric Verdin (Addgene plasmid # 13824 ; http://n2t.net/addgene:13824 ; RRID:Addgene_13824)
