[The description below was written by a language model from this plasmid's Addgene catalogue record and pLannotate feature annotations shown in this document.]
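Description:
HDAC7 Flag is a mammalian expression plasmid carrying the human histone deacetylase 7 coding sequence (HDAC7, also called HDAC7A) in a derivative of Invitrogen's pcDNA3.1(+) that the depositor modified to supply a C-terminal FLAG epitope. The roughly 2.7 kb insert was placed between EcoRI sites that were both retained. In the sequenced 8,171 nt record the HDAC7 open reading frame spans the numbering origin and is followed shortly by the FLAG tag. Transcription is driven by the human cytomegalovirus immediate-early enhancer and promoter and terminated by the bovine growth hormone polyadenylation signal. A T7 promoter sits between the CMV promoter and the insert, allowing in vitro transcription and serving as a sequencing primer site.

The rest of the plasmid is standard pcDNA3.1 architecture. A high-copy ColE1/pUC-type origin and the β-lactamase gene with its own promoter provide propagation and ampicillin selection in E. coli, and an f1 origin allows single-stranded DNA production. An SV40 early promoter drives the neomycin phosphotransferase gene, ending in an SV40 poly(A) signal, so stably transfected mammalian cells can be selected with G418. The automated annotation also reports several short fragment matches (ble, lacI, lac promoter/operator, bom, a truncated HIV-1 LTR, a partial SV40 promoter). These appear to be backbone remnants or incidental similarities rather than functional elements.

The construct is intended for transient or stable expression of FLAG-tagged HDAC7, a class of histone deacetylase related to yeast HDA1 that represses transcription, including that of MEF2 factors. The epitope allows detection or immunoprecipitation of the protein with anti-FLAG reagents.
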