Features (pLannotate 1.2.2; 21 found; start..end, strand, type, name):
   2760..2780    +  CDS            FLAG (fragment): FLAG® epitope tag, followed by an enterokinase cleavage site
   2821..3045    +  polyA_signal   bGH poly(A) signal: bovine growth hormone polyadenylation signal
   3049..3070    +  promoter       SV40 promoter (fragment): SV40 enhancer and early promoter
   3091..3519    +  rep_origin     f1 ori (sequence partly withheld): f1 bacteriophage origin of replication; arrow indicates direction of (+) strand synthesis
   3533..3862    +  promoter       SV40 promoter: SV40 enhancer and early promoter
   3929..4720    +  CDS            neo: KKA2_KLEPN - Also known as kan, nptII. Experimental evidence at protein level: Swiss-Prot protein existence level 1. Resistance to kanamycin, neomycin, paromomycin, ribostamycin, butirosin and gentamicin B. From Klebsiella pneumoniae.
   4744..4902    +  CDS            ble (fragment): BLE_KLEPN - Experimental evidence at protein level: Swiss-Prot protein existence level 1. Binding protein with a strong affinity to the bleomycin family of antibiotics. Binds to CL990; an antimitotic-antibiotic compound. From Klebsiella pneumoniae.
   4897..5018    +  polyA_signal   SV40 poly(A) signal: SV40 polyadenylation signal
   5091..5107    -  protein_bind   lac operator: The lac repressor binds to the lac operator to inhibit transcription in E. coli. This inhibition can be relieved by adding lactose or isopropyl-β-D-thiogalactopyranoside (IPTG). lac repressor encoded by lacI
   5115..5145    -  promoter       lac promoter: promoter for the E. coli lac operon
   5160..5181    -  protein_bind   CAP binding site: CAP binding activates transcription in the presence of cAMP. E. coli catabolite activator protein
   5194..5286    -  CDS            lacI (fragment): lac repressor; lacI; The lac repressor binds to the lac operator to inhibit transcription in E. coli. This inhibition can be relieved by adding lactose or isopropyl-β-D-thiogalactopyranoside (IPTG).
   5469..6057    -  rep_origin     ori: high-copy-number ColE1/pMB1/pBR322/pUC origin of replication
   6228..7088    -  CDS            AmpR: β-lactamase; bla; confers resistance to ampicillin, carbenicillin, and related antibiotics
   7089..7193    -  promoter       AmpR promoter: bla
   7252..7304    -  misc_feature   bom (fragment): basis of mobility region from pBR322
   7459..7838    +  enhancer       CMV enhancer: human cytomegalovirus immediate early enhancer
   7839..8042    +  promoter       CMV promoter: human cytomegalovirus (CMV) immediate early promoter
   8038..8071    +  LTR            5' LTR (truncated) (fragment): truncated 5' long terminal repeat (LTR) from HIV-1
   8087..8105    +  promoter       T7 promoter: promoter for bacteriophage T7 RNA polymerase
   8171..2744    +  CDS            HDAC7 (across the origin): HDAC7_HUMAN - Also known as HDAC7A. Experimental evidence at protein level: Swiss-Prot protein existence level 1. Responsible for the deacetylation of lysine residues on the N-terminal part of the core histones (H2A, H2B, H3 and H4). Histone deacetylation gives a tag for epigenetic repression and plays an important role in transcriptional regulation, cell cycle progression and developmental events. Histone deacetylases act via the formation of large multiprotein complexes. Involved in muscle maturation by repressing transcription of myocyte enhancer factors such as MEF2A, MEF2B and MEF2C. Duri
>Addgene plasmid #13824 | HDAC7 Flag | addgene full sequence | sequence record 201366 | Addgene NGS Result
TGGACCTGCGGGTGGGCCAGCGGCCCCCAGTGGAGCCCCCACCAGAGCCCACATTGCTGGCCCTGCAGCG
TCCCCAGCGCCTGCACCACCACCTCTTCCTAGCAGGCCTGCAGCAGCAGCGCTCGGTGGAGCCCATGAGG
CTCTCCATGGACACGCCGATGCCCGAGTTGCAGGTGGGACCCCAGGAACAAGAGCTGCGGCAGCTTCTCC
ACAAGGACAAGAGCAAGCGAAGTGCTGTAGCCAGCAGCGTGGTCAAGCAGAAGCTAGCGGAGGTGATTCT
GAAAAAACAGCAGGCGGCCCTAGAAAGAACAGTCCATCCCAACAGCCCCGGCATTCCCTACAGAACCCTG
GAGCCCCTGGAGACGGAAGGAGCCACCCGCTCCATGCTCAGCAGCTTTTTGCCTCCTGTTCCCAGCCTGC
CCAGTGACCCCCCAGAGCACTTCCCTCTGCGCAAGACAGTCTCTGAGCCCAACCTGAAGCTGCGCTATAA
GCCCAAGAAGTCCCTGGAGCGGAGGAAGAATCCACTGCTCCGAAAGGAGAGTGCGCCCCCCAGCCTCCGG
CGGCGGCCCGCAGAGACCCTCGGAGACTCCTCCCCAAGTAGTAGCAGCACGCCCGCATCAGGGTGCAGCT
CCCCCAATGACAGCGAGCACGGCCCCAATCCCATCCTGGGCTCGGAGGCTGACAGTGACCGCAGGACCCA
TCCGACTCTGGGCCCTCGGGGGCCAATCCTGGGGAGCCCCCACACTCCCCTCTTCCTGCCCCATGGCTTG
GAGCCCGAGGCTGGGGGCACCTTGCCCTCTCGCCTGCAGCCCATTCTCCTCCTGGACCCCTCAGGCTCTC
ATGCCCCGCTGCTGACTGTGCCCGGGCTTGGGCCCTTGCCCTTCCACTTTGCCCAGTCCTTAATGACCAC
CGAGCGGCTCTCTGGGTCAGGCCTCCACTGGCCACTGAGCCGGACTCGCTCAGAGCCCCTGCCCCCCAGT
GCCACCGCTCCCCCACCGCCGGGCCCCATGCAGCCCCGCCTGGAGCAGCTCAAAACTCACGTCCAGGTGA
TCAAGAGGTCAGCCAAGCCGAGTGAGAAGCCCCGGCTGCGGCAGATACCCTCGGCTGAAGACCTGGAGAC
AGATGGCGGGGGACCGGGCCAGGTGGTGGACGATGGCCTGGAGCACAGGGAGCTGGGCCATGGGCAGCCT
GAGGCCAGAGGCCCCGCTCCTCTCCAGCAGCACCCTCAGGTGTTGCTCTGGGAACAGCAGCGACTGGCTG
GGCGGCTCCCCCGGGGCAGCACCGGGGACACTGTGCTGCTTCCTCTGGCCCAGGGTGGGCACCGGCCTCT
GTCCCGGGCTCAGTCTTCCCCAGCCGCACCTGCCTCACTGTCAGCCCCAGAGCCTGCCAGCCAGGCCCGA
GTCCTCTCCAGCTCAGAGACCCCTGCCAGGACCCTGCCCTTCACCACAGGGCTGATCTATGACTCGGTCA
TGCTGAAGCACCAGTGCTCCTGCGGTGACAACAGCAGGCACCCGGAGCACGCCGGCCGCATCCAGAGCAT
CTGGTCCCGGCTGCAGGAGCGGGGGCTCCGGAGCCAGTGTGAGTGTCTCCGAGGCCGGAAGGCCTCCCTG
GAAGAGCTGCAGTCGGTCCACTCTGAGCGGCACGTGCTCCTCTACGGCACCAACCCGCTCAGCCGCCTCA
AACTGGACAACGGGAAGCTGGCAGGGCTCCTGGCACAGCGGATGTTTGTGATGCTGCCCTGTGGTGGGGT
TGGGGTGGACACTGACACCATCTGGAATGAGCTTCATTCCTCCAATGCAGCCCGCTGGGCCGCTGGCAGT
GTCACTGACCTCGCCTTCAAAGTGGCTTCTCGTGAGCTAAAGAATGGTTTCGCTGTGGTGCGGCCCCCAG
GACACCATGCAGATCATTCAACAGCCATGGGCTTCTGCTTCTTCAACTCAGTGGCCATCGCCTGCCGGCA
GCTGCAACAGCAGAGCAAGGCCAGCAAGATCCTCATTGTAGACTGGGACGTGCACCATGGCAACGGCACC
CAGCAAACCTTCTACCAAGACCCCAGTGTGCTCTACATCTCCCTGCATCGCCATGACGACGGCAACTTCT
TCCCGGGGAGTGGGGCTGTGGATGAGGTAGGGGCTGGCAGCGGTGAGGGCTTCAATGTCAATGTGGCCTG
GGCTGGAGGTCTGGACCCCCCCATGGGGGATCCTGAGTACCTGGCTGCTTTCAGGATAGTCGTGATGCCC
ATCGCCCGAGAGTTCTCTCCAGACCTAGTCCTGGTGTCTGCTGGATTTGATGCTGCTGAGGGTCACCCGG
CCCCACTGGGTGGCTACCATGTTTCTGCCAAATGTTTTGGATACATGACGCAGCAACTGATGAACCTGGC
AGGAGGCGCAGTGGTGCTGGCCTTGGAGGGTGGCCATGACCTCACAGCCATCTGTGACGCCTCTGAGGCC
TGTGTGGCTGCTCTTCTGGGTAACAGGGTGGATCCCCTTTCAGAAGAAGGCTGGAAACAGAAACCCAACC
TCAATGCCATCCGCTCTCTGGAGGCCGTGATCCGGGTGCACAGTAAATACTGGGGCTGCATGCAGCGCCT
GGCCTCCTGTCCAGACTCCTGGGTGCCTAGAGTGCCAGGGGCTGACAAAGAAGAAGTGGAGGCAGTGACC
GCACTGGCGTCCCTCTCTGTGGGCATCCTGGCTGAAGATAGGCCCTCGGAGCAGCTGGTGGAGGAGGAAG
AACCTATGAATCTCGAATTCGGAGGAGACTACAAGGACGACGATGACAAGTAATCTAGAGGGCCCGTTTA
AACCCGCTGATCAGCCTCGACTGTGCCTTCTAGTTGCCAGCCATCTGTTGTTTGCCCCTCCCCCGTGCCT
TCCTTGACCCTGGAAGGTGCCACTCCCACTGTCCTTTCCTAATAAAATGAGGAAATTGCATCGCATTGTC
TGAGTAGGTGTCATTCTATTCTGGGGGGTGGGGTGGGGCAGGACAGCAAGGGGGAGGATTGGGAAGACAA
TAGCAGGCATGCTGGGGATGCGGTGGGCTCTATGGCTTCTGAGGCGGAAAGAACCAGCTGGGGCTCTAGG
GGGTATCCCC
[124 nt withheld, positions 3091-3214]
C
[91 nt withheld, positions 3216-3306]
A
[49 nt withheld, positions 3308-3356]
CCTTTGACGTTGGAGTCCACGTTCTTT
[37 nt withheld, positions 3384-3420]
ACCCTATCTCGGTCTATTCTTTTGATTTATAAGGGATTTTGCCGATTTCGGCCTATTGGTTAAAAAATGA
GCTGATTTAACAAAAATTTAACGCGAATTAATTCTGTGGAATGTGTGTCAGTTAGGGTGTGGAAAGTCCC
CAGGCTCCCCAGCAGGCAGAAGTATGCAAAGCATGCATCTCAATTAGTCAGCAACCAGGTGTGGAAAGTC
CCCAGGCTCCCCAGCAGGCAGAAGTATGCAAAGCATGCATCTCAATTAGTCAGCAACCATAGTCCCGCCC
CTAACTCCGCCCATCCCGCCCCTAACTCCGCCCAGTTCCGCCCATTCTCCGCCCCATGGCTGACTAATTT
TTTTTATTTATGCAGAGGCCGAGGCCGCCTCTGCCTCTGAGCTATTCCAGAAGTAGTGAGGAGGCTTTTT
TGGAGGCCTAGGCTTTTGCAAAAAGCTCCCGGGAGCTTGTATATCCATTTTCGGATCTGATCAAGAGACA
GGATGAGGATCGTTTCGCATGATTGAACAAGATGGATTGCACGCAGGTTCTCCGGCCGCTTGGGTGGAGA
GGCTATTCGGCTATGACTGGGCACAACAGACAATCGGCTGCTCTGATGCCGCCGTGTTCCGGCTGTCAGC
GCAGGGGCGCCCGGTTCTTTTTGTCAAGACCGACCTGTCCGGTGCCCTGAATGAACTGCAGGACGAGGCA
GCGCGGCTATCGTGGCTGGCCACGACGGGCGTTCCTTGCGCAGCTGTGCTCGACGTTGTCACTGAAGCGG
GAAGGGACTGGCTGCTATTGGGCGAAGTGCCGGGGCAGGATCTCCTGTCATCTCACCTTGCTCCTGCCGA
GAAAGTATCCATCATGGCTGATGCAATGCGGCGGCTGCATACGCTTGATCCGGCTACCTGCCCATTCGAC
CACCAAGCGAAACATCGCATCGAGCGAGCACGTACTCGGATGGAAGCCGGTCTTGTCGATCAGGATGATC
TGGACGAAGAGCATCAGGGGCTCGCGCCAGCCGAACTGTTCGCCAGGCTCAAGGCGCGCATGCCCGACGG
CGAGGATCTCGTCGTGACCCATGGCGATGCCTGCTTGCCGAATATCATGGTGGAAAATGGCCGCTTTTCT
GGATTCATCGACTGTGGCCGGCTGGGTGTGGCGGACCGCTATCAGGACATAGCGTTGGCTACCCGTGATA
TTGCTGAAGAGCTTGGCGGCGAATGGGCTGACCGCTTCCTCGTGCTTTACGGTATCGCCGCTCCCGATTC
GCAGCGCATCGCCTTCTATCGCCTTCTTGACGAGTTCTTCTGAGCGGGACTCTGGGGTTCGAAATGACCG
ACCAAGCGACGCCCAACCTGCCATCACGAGATTTCGATTCCACCGCCGCCTTCTATGAAAGGTTGGGCTT
CGGAATCGTTTTCCGGGACGCCGGCTGGATGATCCTCCAGCGCGGGGATCTCATGCTGGAGTTCTTCGCC
CACCCCAACTTGTTTATTGCAGCTTATAATGGTTACAAATAAAGCAATAGCATCACAAATTTCACAAATA
AAGCATTTTTTTCACTGCATTCTAGTTGTGGTTTGTCCAAACTCATCAATGTATCTTATCATGTCTGTAT
ACCGTCGACCTCTAGCTAGAGCTTGGCGTAATCATGGTCATAGCTGTTTCCTGTGTGAAATTGTTATCCG
CTCACAATTCCACACAACATACGAGCCGGAAGCATAAAGTGTAAAGCCTGGGGTGCCTAATGAGTGAGCT
AACTCACATTAATTGCGTTGCGCTCACTGCCCGCTTTCCAGTCGGGAAACCTGTCGTGCCAGCTGCATTA
ATGAATCGGCCAACGCGCGGGGAGAGGCGGTTTGCGTATTGGGCGCTCTTCCGCTTCCTCGCTCACTGAC
TCGCTGCGCTCGGTCGTTCGGCTGCGGCGAGCGGTATCAGCTCACTCAAAGGCGGTAATACGGTTATCCA
CAGAATCAGGGGATAACGCAGGAAAGAACATGTGAGCAAAAGGCCAGCAAAAGGCCAGGAACCGTAAAAA
GGCCGCGTTGCTGGCGTTTTTCCATAGGCTCCGCCCCCCTGACGAGCATCACAAAAATCGACGCTCAAGT
CAGAGGTGGCGAAACCCGACAGGACTATAAAGATACCAGGCGTTTCCCCCTGGAAGCTCCCTCGTGCGCT
CTCCTGTTCCGACCCTGCCGCTTACCGGATACCTGTCCGCCTTTCTCCCTTCGGGAAGCGTGGCGCTTTC
TCATAGCTCACGCTGTAGGTATCTCAGTTCGGTGTAGGTCGTTCGCTCCAAGCTGGGCTGTGTGCACGAA
CCCCCCGTTCAGCCCGACCGCTGCGCCTTATCCGGTAACTATCGTCTTGAGTCCAACCCGGTAAGACACG
ACTTATCGCCACTGGCAGCAGCCACTGGTAACAGGATTAGCAGAGCGAGGTATGTAGGCGGTGCTACAGA
GTTCTTGAAGTGGTGGCCTAACTACGGCTACACTAGAAGAACAGTATTTGGTATCTGCGCTCTGCTGAAG
CCAGTTACCTTCGGAAAAAGAGTTGGTAGCTCTTGATCCGGCAAACAAACCACCGCTGGTAGCGGTGGTT
TTTTTGTTTGCAAGCAGCAGATTACGCGCAGAAAAAAAGGATCTCAAGAAGATCCTTTGATCTTTTCTAC
GGGGTCTGACGCTCAGTGGAACGAAAACTCACGTTAAGGGATTTTGGTCATGAGATTATCAAAAAGGATC
TTCACCTAGATCCTTTTAAATTAAAAATGAAGTTTTAAATCAATCTAAAGTATATATGAGTAAACTTGGT
CTGACAGTTACCAATGCTTAATCAGTGAGGCACCTATCTCAGCGATCTGTCTATTTCGTTCATCCATAGT
TGCCTGACTCCCCGTCGTGTAGATAACTACGATACGGGAGGGCTTACCATCTGGCCCCAGTGCTGCAATG
ATACCGCGAGACCCACGCTCACCGGCTCCAGATTTATCAGCAATAAACCAGCCAGCCGGAAGGGCCGAGC
GCAGAAGTGGTCCTGCAACTTTATCCGCCTCCATCCAGTCTATTAATTGTTGCCGGGAAGCTAGAGTAAG
TAGTTCGCCAGTTAATAGTTTGCGCAACGTTGTTGCCATTGCTACAGGCATCGTGGTGTCACGCTCGTCG
TTTGGTATGGCTTCATTCAGCTCCGGTTCCCAACGATCAAGGCGAGTTACATGATCCCCCATGTTGTGCA
AAAAAGCGGTTAGCTCCTTCGGTCCTCCGATCGTTGTCAGAAGTAAGTTGGCCGCAGTGTTATCACTCAT
GGTTATGGCAGCACTGCATAATTCTCTTACTGTCATGCCATCCGTAAGATGCTTTTCTGTGACTGGTGAG
TACTCAACCAAGTCATTCTGAGAATAGTGTATGCGGCGACCGAGTTGCTCTTGCCCGGCGTCAATACGGG
ATAATACCGCGCCACATAGCAGAACTTTAAAAGTGCTCATCATTGGAAAACGTTCTTCGGGGCGAAAACT
CTCAAGGATCTTACCGCTGTTGAGATCCAGTTCGATGTAACCCACTCGTGCACCCAACTGATCTTCAGCA
TCTTTTACTTTCACCAGCGTTTCTGGGTGAGCAAAAACAGGAAGGCAAAATGCCGCAAAAAAGGGAATAA
GGGCGACACGGAAATGTTGAATACTCATACTCTTCCTTTTTCAATATTATTGAAGCATTTATCAGGGTTA
TTGTCTCATGAGCGGATACATATTTGAATGTATTTAGAAAAATAAACAAATAGGGGTTCCGCGCACATTT
CCCCGAAAAGTGCCACCTGACGTCGACGGATCGGGAGATCTCCCGATCCCCTATGGTGCACTCTCAGTAC
AATCTGCTCTGATGCCGCATAGTTAAGCCAGTATCTGCTCCCTGCTTGTGTGTTGGAGGTCGCTGAGTAG
TGCGCGAGCAAAATTTAAGCTACAACAAGGCAAGGCTTGACCGACAATTGCATGAAGAATCTGCTTAGGG
TTAGGCGTTTTGCGCTGCTTCGCGATGTACGGGCCAGATATACGCGTTGACATTGATTATTGACTAGTTA
TTAATAGTAATCAATTACGGGGTCATTAGTTCATAGCCCATATATGGAGTTCCGCGTTACATAACTTACG
GTAAATGGCCCGCCTGGCTGACCGCCCAACGACCCCCGCCCATTGACGTCAATAATGACGTATGTTCCCA
TAGTAACGCCAATAGGGACTTTCCATTGACGTCAATGGGTGGAGTATTTACGGTAAACTGCCCACTTGGC
AGTACATCAAGTGTATCATATGCCAAGTACGCCCCCTATTGACGTCAATGACGGTAAATGGCCCGCCTGG
CATTATGCCCAGTACATGACCTTATGGGACTTTCCTACTTGGCAGTACATCTACGTATTAGTCATCGCTA
TTACCATGGTGATGCGGTTTTGGCAGTACATCAATGGGCGTGGATAGCGGTTTGACTCACGGGGATTTCC
AAGTCTCCACCCCATTGACGTCAATGGGAGTTTGTTTTGGCACCAAAATCAACGGGACTTTCCAAAATGT
CGTAACAACTCCGCCCCATTGACGCAAATGGGCGGTAGGCGTGTACGGTGGGAGGTCTATATAAGCAGAG
CTCTCTGGCTAACTAGAGAACCCACTGCTTACTGGCTTATCGAAATTAATACGACTCACTATAGGGAGAC
CCAAGCTGGCTAGCGTTTAAACTTAAGCTTGGTACCGAGCTCGGATCCGAATTCCAGCCCA
