>Addgene plasmid #13824 | HDAC7 Flag | addgene partial sequence | sequence record 42699 | BGH-rev 5'-TAGAAGGCACAGTCGAGG-3'
CCTCTAGATTACTTGTCATCGTCGTCCTTGTAGTCTCCTCCGAATTCGAGATTCATAGGTTCTTCCTCCT
CCACCAGCTGCTCCGAGGGCCTATCTTCAGCCAGGATGCCCACAGAGAGGGACGCCAGTGCGGTCACTGC
CTCCACTTCTTCTTTGTCAGCCCCTGGCACTCTAGGCACCCAGGAGTCTGGACAGGAGGCCAGGCGCTGC
ATGCAGCCCCAGTATTTACTGTGCACCCGGATCACGGCCTCCAGAGAGCGGATGGCATTGAGGTTGGGTT
TCTGTTTCCAGCCTTCTTCTGAAAGGGGATCCACCCTGTTACCCAGAAGAGCAGCCACACAGGCCTCAGA
GGCGTCACAGATGGCTGTGAGGTCATGGCCACCCTCCAAGGCCAGCACCACTGCGCCTCCTGCCAGGTTC
ATCAGTTGCTGCGTCATGTATCCAAAACATTTGGCAGAAACATGGTAGCCACCCAGTGGGGCCGGGTGAC
CCTCAGCAGCATCAAATCCAGCAGACACCAGGACTAGGTCTGGAGAGAACTCTCGGGCGATGGGCATCAC
GACTATCCTGAAAGCAGCCAGGTACTCAGGATCCCCCATGGGGGGGTCCAGACCTCCAGCCCAGGCCACA
TTGACATTGAAGCCCTCACCGCTGCCAGCCCCTACCTCATCCACAGCCCCACTCCCCGGGAAGAAGTTGC
CGTCGTCATGGCGATGCAGGGAGATGTAGAGCACACTGGGGTCTTGGTAGAAGGTTTGCTGGGTGCCGTT
GCCATGGTGCACGTCCCAGTCTACAATGAGGATCTTGCTGGCCTTGCTCTGCTGTTGCAGCTGCCGGCAG
GCGATG
